Addgene plasmid #111681: MAC_N_ARPC1B
Purpose: MAC-tagged gene expression
Depositing lab: Markku Varjosalo. Depositing organization: University of Helsinki, Institute of Biotechnology. Publication: An AP-MS- and BioID-compatible MAC-tag enables comprehensive mapping of protein interactions and subcellular localizations. Liu X, Salokas K, Tamene F, Jiu Y, Weldatsadik RG, Ohman T, Varjosalo M. Nat Commun. 2018 Mar 22;9(1):1188. doi: 10.1038/s41467-018-03523-2. PubMed 29568061.
Backbone
  Vector backbone: MAC-tag-N
  Backbone manufacturer: Markku Varjosalo, Addgene plasmid #108078
  Vector type: Mammalian Expression
Growth in bacteria
  Bacterial resistance: Ampicillin, 100 μg/mL
  Growth temperature: 37°C
  Growth strain: DH5alpha
  Copy number: High Copy
Gene/Insert
  Gene/Insert name: ARPC1B (alt name: ARPC1B)
  Species: H. sapiens (human)
  Entrez Gene: ARPC1B (a.k.a. ARC41, IMD71, PLTEID, p40-ARC, p41-ARC)
  Cloning method: Gateway Cloning
Terms and licenses: Academic/Nonprofit Terms; Industry Terms: Not Available to Industry
Depositor comments: CCSB-DFCI hORFeome collection(11058_F10)
How to cite: MAC_N_ARPC1B was a gift from Markku Varjosalo (Addgene plasmid # 111681 ; http://n2t.net/addgene:111681 ; RRID:Addgene_111681)
