[The description below was written by a language model from this plasmid's Addgene catalogue record and pLannotate feature annotations shown in this document.]
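Description:
MAC_N_ARPC1B is a mammalian expression plasmid built on the MAC-tag-N backbone. It carries the human ARPC1B open reading frame, which was transferred by Gateway recombination from an hORFeome collection clone. In bacteria it is propagated through a high-copy ColE1/pUC-type origin and selected with ampicillin via the β-lactamase gene.

Expression is driven by the CMV immediate early enhancer and promoter. Short tet operator-like fragments follow immediately downstream, which suggests a tetracycline-regulatable CMV arrangement, although the record does not say this outright. The reading frame begins with the N-terminal MAC-tag, annotated here as an E. coli BirA-derived biotin ligase, an HA epitope fragment and two Strep-Tag II motifs. After the tag come attB1, the ARPC1B coding sequence, attB2 and a bovine growth hormone polyadenylation signal. ARPC1B encodes a subunit of the Arp2/3 complex, which nucleates branched actin networks.

Downstream of this cassette, an FRT site sits directly in front of a hygromycin resistance gene with an SV40 polyadenylation signal. No full promoter is annotated upstream of that gene. This layout is characteristic of FLP-mediated integration into a genomic FRT landing site, where insertion activates the marker and allows hygromycin selection of isogenic stable lines.

The associated publication describes the MAC-tag as compatible with both affinity purification mass spectrometry and BioID. A single tagged construct can therefore be used for Strep-based pulldown of stable complexes and for proximity biotinylation of nearby proteins. The HA epitope would also allow detection or localisation of the fusion. Here the tag serves to map the interaction partners and subcellular context of ARPC1B.
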