Features (pLannotate 1.2.2; 27 found; start..end, strand, type, name):
     16..395     +  enhancer       CMV enhancer: human cytomegalovirus immediate early enhancer
    396..599     +  promoter       CMV promoter: human cytomegalovirus (CMV) immediate early promoter
    601..620     +  promoter       PLtetO-1 promoter (fragment): modified phage lambda PL promoter with tet operator sites (Lutz and Bujard, 1997)
    622..641     +  promoter       PLtetO-1 promoter (fragment): modified phage lambda PL promoter with tet operator sites (Lutz and Bujard, 1997)
    649..682     +  promoter       TRE3GV promoter (fragment): 3rd-generation Tet-responsive promoter that can be activated by binding of Tet-On® 3G, optimized for retroviral and lentiviral vectors
    842..1804    +  CDS            birA: BIRA_ECOLI - Also known as bioR, dhbB. Experimental evidence at protein level: Swiss-Prot protein existence level 1. Acts both as a biotin--[acetyl-CoA-carboxylase] ligase and a biotin-operon repressor. In the presence of ATP, BirA activates biotin to form the BirA-biotinyl-5'-adenylate (BirA-bio-5'-AMP or holoBirA) complex. HoloBirA can either transfer the biotinyl moiety to the biotin carboxyl carrier protein (BCCP) subunit of acetyl-CoA carboxylase, or bind to the biotin operator site and inhibit transcription of the operon. From Escherichia coli (strain K12).
   1805..1830    +  CDS            3xHA (fragment): three tandem HA epitope tags
   1862..1881    +  CDS            Strep-Tag II (fragment): peptide that binds Strep-Tactin®, an engineered form of streptavidin
   1922..1944    +  CDS            Strep-Tag II (fragment): peptide that binds Strep-Tactin®, an engineered form of streptavidin
   1958..1982    +  protein_bind   attB1: mutant version of attB; recombination site for the Gateway® BP reaction BP Clonase™
   1988..3103    +  CDS            ARPC1B: ARC1B_HUMAN - Also known as ARC41. Experimental evidence at protein level: Swiss-Prot protein existence level 1. Component of the Arp2/3 complex, a multiprotein complex that mediates actin polymerization upon stimulation by nucleation-promoting factor (NPF) (PubMed:11741539, PubMed:9230079). The Arp2/3 complex mediates the formation of branched actin networks in the cytoplasm, providing the force for cell motility (PubMed:11741539, PubMed:9230079). In addition to its role in the cytoplasmic cytoskeleton, the Arp2/3 complex also promotes actin polymerization in the nucleus, thereby regulating g
   3108..3132    -  protein_bind   attB2: mutant version of attB; recombination site for the Gateway® BP reaction BP Clonase™
   3176..3400    +  polyA_signal   bGH poly(A) signal: bovine growth hormone polyadenylation signal
   3404..3425    +  promoter       SV40 promoter (fragment): SV40 enhancer and early promoter
   3446..3679    +  rep_origin     f1 ori (fragment) (sequence partly withheld): f1 bacteriophage origin of replication; arrow indicates direction of (+) strand synthesis
   3684..3731    +  protein_bind   FRT: FLP-mediated recombination occurs in the 8-bp core sequence TCTAGAAA (Turan and Bode, 2011). FLP recombinase from the Saccharomyces cerevisiae 2μ plasmid
   3739..4761    +  CDS            HygR: aminoglycoside phosphotransferase from E. coli; aph(4)-Ia; confers resistance to hygromycin
   4771..4896    +  CDS            ble (fragment): BLE_KLEPN - Experimental evidence at protein level: Swiss-Prot protein existence level 1. Binding protein with a strong affinity to the bleomycin family of antibiotics. Binds to CL990; an antimitotic-antibiotic compound. From Klebsiella pneumoniae.
   4891..5012    +  polyA_signal   SV40 poly(A) signal: SV40 polyadenylation signal
   5085..5101    -  protein_bind   lac operator: The lac repressor binds to the lac operator to inhibit transcription in E. coli. This inhibition can be relieved by adding lactose or isopropyl-β-D-thiogalactopyranoside (IPTG). lac repressor encoded by lacI
   5109..5139    -  promoter       lac promoter: promoter for the E. coli lac operon
   5154..5175    -  protein_bind   CAP binding site: CAP binding activates transcription in the presence of cAMP. E. coli catabolite activator protein
   5188..5280    -  CDS            lacI (fragment): lac repressor; lacI; The lac repressor binds to the lac operator to inhibit transcription in E. coli. This inhibition can be relieved by adding lactose or isopropyl-β-D-thiogalactopyranoside (IPTG).
   5463..6051    -  rep_origin     ori: high-copy-number ColE1/pMB1/pBR322/pUC origin of replication
   6222..7082    -  CDS            AmpR: β-lactamase; bla; confers resistance to ampicillin, carbenicillin, and related antibiotics
   7083..7187    -  promoter       AmpR promoter: bla
   7246..7298    -  misc_feature   bom (fragment): basis of mobility region from pBR322
>Addgene plasmid #111681 | MAC_N_ARPC1B | addgene full sequence | sequence record 212848 | Addgene NGS Result
CCAGATATACGCGTTGACATTGATTATTGACTAGTTATTAATAGTAATCAATTACGGGGTCATTAGTTCA
TAGCCCATATATGGAGTTCCGCGTTACATAACTTACGGTAAATGGCCCGCCTGGCTGACCGCCCAACGAC
CCCCGCCCATTGACGTCAATAATGACGTATGTTCCCATAGTAACGCCAATAGGGACTTTCCATTGACGTC
AATGGGTGGAGTATTTACGGTAAACTGCCCACTTGGCAGTACATCAAGTGTATCATATGCCAAGTACGCC
CCCTATTGACGTCAATGACGGTAAATGGCCCGCCTGGCATTATGCCCAGTACATGACCTTATGGGACTTT
CCTACTTGGCAGTACATCTACGTATTAGTCATCGCTATTACCATGGTGATGCGGTTTTGGCAGTACATCA
ATGGGCGTGGATAGCGGTTTGACTCACGGGGATTTCCAAGTCTCCACCCCATTGACGTCAATGGGAGTTT
GTTTTGGCACCAAAATCAACGGGACTTTCCAAAATGTCGTAACAACTCCGCCCCATTGACGCAAATGGGC
GGTAGGCGTGTACGGTGGGAGGTCTATATAAGCAGAGCTCTCCCTATCAGTGATAGAGATCTCCCTATCA
GTGATAGAGATCGTCGACGAGCTCGTTTAGTGAACCGTCAGATCGCCTGGAGACGCCATCCACGCTGTTT
TGACCTCCATAGAAGACACCGGGACCGATCCAGCCTCCGGACTCTAGCGTTTAAACTTAAGCTTGGTACC
GAGCTCGGATCCACTAGTCCAGTGTGGTGGAATTCTGCAGATATCCAGCACAGTGGCGGCCGCTCGAGAC
CATGAAGGACAACACCGTGCCCCTGAAGCTGATCGCCCTGCTGGCCAACGGCGAGTTCCACTCTGGCGAG
CAGCTGGGCGAGACACTGGGCATGAGCAGAGCCGCCATCAACAAGCACATCCAGACCCTGCGGGACTGGG
GCGTGGACGTGTTCACAGTGCCCGGCAAGGGCTACAGCCTGCCCGAGCCCATCCAGCTGCTGAACGCCAA
GCAGATCCTGGGCCAGCTGGATGGCGGATCTGTGGCCGTGCTGCCCGTGATCGACAGCACCAACCAGTAT
CTGCTCGACCGGATCGGCGAGCTGAAGTCCGGCGACGCCTGTATCGCCGAGTACCAGCAGGCCGGCAGAG
GCGGCAGGGGCAGAAAGTGGTTCAGCCCCTTCGGCGCCAACCTGTACCTGAGCATGTTCTGGAGACTGGA
ACAGGGCCCAGCCGCCGCTATTGGCCTGAGCCTGGTCATCGGCATCGTGATGGCCGAGGTGCTGCGGAAG
CTGGGCGCCGACAAAGTGCGCGTGAAGTGGCCCAACGACCTGTATCTGCAGGACCGGAAGCTGGCCGGCA
TCCTGGTGGAACTGACCGGCAAAACAGGCGACGCCGCCCAGATCGTGATCGGCGCTGGCATCAACATGGC
CATGCGGCGGGTGGAAGAGAGCGTGGTCAACCAGGGCTGGATCACCCTGCAGGAAGCCGGCATCAACCTG
GACCGGAACACCCTGGCCGCCATGCTGATCAGAGAGCTGAGAGCCGCCCTGGAACTGTTCGAGCAGGAAG
GCCTGGCCCCCTACCTGAGCAGATGGGAGAAGCTGGACAACTTCATCAACCGGCCCGTGAAACTGATCAT
CGGCGACAAAGAGATCTTCGGCATCAGCCGGGGCATCGACAAGCAGGGGGCCCTGCTCCTGGAACAGGAC
GGCATCATCAAGCCCTGGATGGGCGGCGAGATCAGCCTGCGGAGCGCCGAGAAGTACCCATACGATGTTC
CTGACTATGCCGGTACCGAGCTCGGATCCACCATGGCTAGCTGGAGCCACCCGCAGTTCGAGAAAGGTGG
AGGTTCCGGAGGTGGATCGGGAGGTGGATCGTGGAGCCACCCGCAGTTCGAAAAAGCGGCCGATATCACA
AGTTTGTACAAAAAAGCAGGCTCCACCATGGCCTACCACAGCTTCCTGGTGGAGCCCATCAGCTGCCACG
CCTGGAACAAGGACCGCACCCAGATTGCCATCTGCCCCAACAACCATGAGGTGCATATCTATGAAAAGAG
CGGTGCCAAATGGACCAAGGTGCACGAGCTCAAGGAGCACAACGGGCAGGTGACAGGCATCGACTGGGCC
CCCGAGAGTAACCGTATTGTGACCTGCGGCACAGACCGCAACGCCTACGTGTGGACGCTGAAGGGCCGCA
CATGGAAGCCCACGCTGGTCATCCTGCGGATCAACCGGGCTGCCCGCTGCGTGCGCTGGGCCCCCAACGA
GAACAAGTTTGCTGTGGGCAGCGGCTCTCGTGTGATCTCCATCTGTTATTTCGAGCAGGAGAATGACTGG
TGGGTTTGCAAGCACATCAAGAAGCCCATCCGCTCCACCGTCCTCAGCCTGGACTGGCACCCCAACAATG
TGCTGCTGGCTGCCGGCTCCTGTGACTTCAAGTGTCGGATCTTTTCAGCCTACATCAAGGAGGTGGAGGA
ACGGCCGGCACCCACCCCGTGGGGCTCCAAGATGCCCTTTGGGGAACTGATGTTCGAATCCAGCAGTAGC
TGCGGCTGGGTACATGGCGTCTGTTTCTCAGCCAGCGGGAGCCGCGTGGCCTGGGTAAGCCACGACAGCA
CCGTCTGCCTGGCTGATGCCGACAAGAAGATGGCCGTCGCGACTCTGGCCTCTGAAACACTACCACTGCT
GGCGCTGACCTTCATCACAGACAACAGCCTGGTGGCAGCGGGCCACGACTGCTTCCCGGTGCTGTTCACC
TATGACGCCGCCGCGGGGATGCTGAGCTTCGGCGGGCGGCTGGACGTTCCTAAGCAGAGCTCGCAGCGTG
GCTTGACGGCCCGCGAGCGCTTCCAGAACCTGGACAAGAAGGCGAGCTCCGAGGGTGGCACGGCTGCGGG
CGCGGGCCTAGACTCGCTGCACAAGAACAGCGTCAGCCAGATCTCGGTGCTCAGCGGCGGCAAGGCCAAG
TGCTCGCAGTTCTGCACCACTGGCATGGATGGCGGCATGAGTATCTGGGATGTGAAGAGCTTGGAGTCAG
CCTTGAAGGACCTCAAGATCAAATTGGACCCAGCTTTCTTGTACAAAGTGGTGACGTAAGCTAGGGGCCC
GTTTAAACCCGCTGATCAGCCTCGACTGTGCCTTCTAGTTGCCAGCCATCTGTTGTTTGCCCCTCCCCCG
TGCCTTCCTTGACCCTGGAAGGTGCCACTCCCACTGTCCTTTCCTAATAAAATGAGGAAATTGCATCGCA
TTGTCTGAGTAGGTGTCATTCTATTCTGGGGGGTGGGGTGGGGCAGGACAGCAAGGGGGAGGATTGGGAA
GACAATAGCAGGCATGCTGGGGATGCGGTGGGCTCTATGGCTTCTGAGGCGGAAAGAACCAGCTGGGGCT
CTAGGGGGTATCCCC
[124 nt withheld, positions 3446-3569]
C
[91 nt withheld, positions 3571-3661]
AGGGTGATGGTTCACGTACCTAGAAGTTCCTATTCCGAAGTTCCTATTCTCTAGAAAGTATAGGAACTTC
CTTGGCCAAAAAGCCTGAACTCACCGCGACGTCTGTCGAGAAGTTTCTGATCGAAAAGTTCGACAGCGTC
TCCGACCTGATGCAGCTCTCGGAGGGCGAAGAATCTCGTGCTTTCAGCTTCGATGTAGGAGGGCGTGGAT
ATGTCCTGCGGGTAAATAGCTGCGCCGATGGTTTCTACAAAGATCGTTATGTTTATCGGCACTTTGCATC
GGCCGCGCTCCCGATTCCGGAAGTGCTTGACATTGGGGAATTCAGCGAGAGCCTGACCTATTGCATCTCC
CGCCGTGCACAGGGTGTCACGTTGCAAGACCTGCCTGAAACCGAACTGCCCGCTGTTCTGCAGCCGGTCG
CGGAGGCCATGGATGCGATCGCTGCGGCCGATCTTAGCCAGACGAGCGGGTTCGGCCCATTCGGACCGCA
AGGAATCGGTCAATACACTACATGGCGTGATTTCATATGCGCGATTGCTGATCCCCATGTGTATCACTGG
CAAACTGTGATGGACGACACCGTCAGTGCGTCCGTCGCGCAGGCTCTCGATGAGCTGATGCTTTGGGCCG
AGGACTGCCCCGAAGTCCGGCACCTCGTGCACGCGGATTTCGGCTCCAACAATGTCCTGACGGACAATGG
CCGCATAACAGCGGTCATTGACTGGAGCGAGGCGATGTTCGGGGATTCCCAATACGAGGTCGCCAACATC
TTCTTCTGGAGGCCGTGGTTGGCTTGTATGGAGCAGCAGACGCGCTACTTCGAGCGGAGGCATCCGGAGC
TTGCAGGATCGCCGCGGCTCCGGGCGTATATGCTCCGCATTGGTCTTGACCAACTCTATCAGAGCTTGGT
TGACGGCAATTTCGATGATGCAGCTTGGGCGCAGGGTCGATGCGACGCAATCGTCCGATCCGGAGCCGGG
ACTGTCGGGCGTACACAAATCGCCCGCAGAAGCGCGGCCGTCTGGACCGATGGCTGTGTAGAAGTACTCG
CCGATAGTGGAAACCGACGCCCCAGCACTCGTCCGAGGGCAAAGGAATAGCACGTACTACGAGATTTCGA
TTCCACCGCCGCCTTCTATGAAAGGTTGGGCTTCGGAATCGTTTTCCGGGACGCCGGCTGGATGATCCTC
CAGCGCGGGGATCTCATGCTGGAGTTCTTCGCCCACCCCAACTTGTTTATTGCAGCTTATAATGGTTACA
AATAAAGCAATAGCATCACAAATTTCACAAATAAAGCATTTTTTTCACTGCATTCTAGTTGTGGTTTGTC
CAAACTCATCAATGTATCTTATCATGTCTGTATACCGTCGACCTCTAGCTAGAGCTTGGCGTAATCATGG
TCATAGCTGTTTCCTGTGTGAAATTGTTATCCGCTCACAATTCCACACAACATACGAGCCGGAAGCATAA
AGTGTAAAGCCTGGGGTGCCTAATGAGTGAGCTAACTCACATTAATTGCGTTGCGCTCACTGCCCGCTTT
CCAGTCGGGAAACCTGTCGTGCCAGCTGCATTAATGAATCGGCCAACGCGCGGGGAGAGGCGGTTTGCGT
ATTGGGCGCTCTTCCGCTTCCTCGCTCACTGACTCGCTGCGCTCGGTCGTTCGGCTGCGGCGAGCGGTAT
CAGCTCACTCAAAGGCGGTAATACGGTTATCCACAGAATCAGGGGATAACGCAGGAAAGAACATGTGAGC
AAAAGGCCAGCAAAAGGCCAGGAACCGTAAAAAGGCCGCGTTGCTGGCGTTTTTCCATAGGCTCCGCCCC
CCTGACGAGCATCACAAAAATCGACGCTCAAGTCAGAGGTGGCGAAACCCGACAGGACTATAAAGATACC
AGGCGTTTCCCCCTGGAAGCTCCCTCGTGCGCTCTCCTGTTCCGACCCTGCCGCTTACCGGATACCTGTC
CGCCTTTCTCCCTTCGGGAAGCGTGGCGCTTTCTCATAGCTCACGCTGTAGGTATCTCAGTTCGGTGTAG
GTCGTTCGCTCCAAGCTGGGCTGTGTGCACGAACCCCCCGTTCAGCCCGACCGCTGCGCCTTATCCGGTA
ACTATCGTCTTGAGTCCAACCCGGTAAGACACGACTTATCGCCACTGGCAGCAGCCACTGGTAACAGGAT
TAGCAGAGCGAGGTATGTAGGCGGTGCTACAGAGTTCTTGAAGTGGTGGCCTAACTACGGCTACACTAGA
AGAACAGTATTTGGTATCTGCGCTCTGCTGAAGCCAGTTACCTTCGGAAAAAGAGTTGGTAGCTCTTGAT
CCGGCAAACAAACCACCGCTGGTAGCGGTGGTTTTTTTGTTTGCAAGCAGCAGATTACGCGCAGAAAAAA
AGGATCTCAAGAAGATCCTTTGATCTTTTCTACGGGGTCTGACGCTCAGTGGAACGAAAACTCACGTTAA
GGGATTTTGGTCATGAGATTATCAAAAAGGATCTTCACCTAGATCCTTTTAAATTAAAAATGAAGTTTTA
AATCAATCTAAAGTATATATGAGTAAACTTGGTCTGACAGTTACCAATGCTTAATCAGTGAGGCACCTAT
CTCAGCGATCTGTCTATTTCGTTCATCCATAGTTGCCTGACTCCCCGTCGTGTAGATAACTACGATACGG
GAGGGCTTACCATCTGGCCCCAGTGCTGCAATGATACCGCGAGACCCACGCTCACCGGCTCCAGATTTAT
CAGCAATAAACCAGCCAGCCGGAAGGGCCGAGCGCAGAAGTGGTCCTGCAACTTTATCCGCCTCCATCCA
GTCTATTAATTGTTGCCGGGAAGCTAGAGTAAGTAGTTCGCCAGTTAATAGTTTGCGCAACGTTGTTGCC
ATTGCTACAGGCATCGTGGTGTCACGCTCGTCGTTTGGTATGGCTTCATTCAGCTCCGGTTCCCAACGAT
CAAGGCGAGTTACATGATCCCCCATGTTGTGCAAAAAAGCGGTTAGCTCCTTCGGTCCTCCGATCGTTGT
CAGAAGTAAGTTGGCCGCAGTGTTATCACTCATGGTTATGGCAGCACTGCATAATTCTCTTACTGTCATG
CCATCCGTAAGATGCTTTTCTGTGACTGGTGAGTACTCAACCAAGTCATTCTGAGAATAGTGTATGCGGC
GACCGAGTTGCTCTTGCCCGGCGTCAATACGGGATAATACCGCGCCACATAGCAGAACTTTAAAAGTGCT
CATCATTGGAAAACGTTCTTCGGGGCGAAAACTCTCAAGGATCTTACCGCTGTTGAGATCCAGTTCGATG
TAACCCACTCGTGCACCCAACTGATCTTCAGCATCTTTTACTTTCACCAGCGTTTCTGGGTGAGCAAAAA
CAGGAAGGCAAAATGCCGCAAAAAAGGGAATAAGGGCGACACGGAAATGTTGAATACTCATACTCTTCCT
TTTTCAATATTATTGAAGCATTTATCAGGGTTATTGTCTCATGAGCGGATACATATTTGAATGTATTTAG
AAAAATAAACAAATAGGGGTTCCGCGCACATTTCCCCGAAAAGTGCCACCTGACGTCGACGGATCGGGAG
ATCTCCCGATCCCCTATGGTGCACTCTCAGTACAATCTGCTCTGATGCCGCATAGTTAAGCCAGTATCTG
CTCCCTGCTTGTGTGTTGGAGGTCGCTGAGTAGTGCGCGAGCAAAATTTAAGCTACAACAAGGCAAGGCT
TGACCGACAATTGCATGAAGAATCTGCTTAGGGTTAGGCGTTTTGCGCTGCTTCGCGATGTACGGG
